Addgene plasmid #90198: LP455
Purpose: pFLAG-CMV2 with cDNA encoding HsNPHP4 aa residues 649-1426
Depositing lab: Lotte Pedersen. Depositing organization: University of Copenhagen. Publication: KIF13B establishes a CAV1-enriched microdomain at the ciliary transition zone to promote Sonic hedgehog signalling. Schou KB, Mogensen JB, Morthorst SK, Nielsen BS, Aleliunaite A, Serra-Marques A, Furstenberg N, Saunier S, Bizet AA, Veland IR, Akhmanova A, Christensen ST, Pedersen LB. Nat Commun. 2017 Jan 30;8:14177. doi: 10.1038/ncomms14177. PubMed 28134340.
Backbone
  Vector backbone: pFLAG-CMV2
  Backbone manufacturer: Sigma-Aldrich
  Backbone size w/o insert (bp): 4679
  Total vector size (bp): 7010
  Modifications to backbone: None
  Vector type: Mammalian Expression
Growth in bacteria
  Bacterial resistance: Ampicillin, 100 μg/mL
  Growth temperature: 37°C
  Growth strain: DH5alpha
  Copy number: Unknown
Gene/Insert
  Gene/Insert name: NPHP4
  Species: H. sapiens (human)
  Mutation: aa residues 649-1426
  GenBank ID: XM_006710563.3
  Entrez Gene: NPHP4 (a.k.a. POC10, SLSN4)
  Tag / fusion protein: FLAG (N terminal on insert)
Terms and licenses: Academic/Nonprofit Terms; Industry Terms: Not Available to Industry
How to cite: LP455 was a gift from Lotte Pedersen (Addgene plasmid # 90198 ; http://n2t.net/addgene:90198 ; RRID:Addgene_90198)
