[The description below was written by a language model from this plasmid's Addgene catalogue record and pLannotate feature annotations shown in this document.]
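Description:
LP455 is a mammalian expression plasmid built on the commercial pFLAG-CMV2 backbone, carrying a cDNA fragment of human NPHP4 (nephrocystin-4, also known as POC10 or SLSN4) that encodes amino acid residues 649–1426, the C-terminal portion of the protein. The catalogue lists a total size of about 7.0 kb, in good agreement with the 6,999-nt sequenced record. In E. coli the plasmid replicates from a high-copy ColE1/pUC-type origin and is selected with ampicillin through the β-lactamase gene. An f1 origin is also present, which permits single-stranded DNA production. Remnants of lac regulatory elements, lacI and lacZα, along with a T7 promoter, are backbone carry-overs with no stated role in the design.

Expression in mammalian cells is driven by the human cytomegalovirus immediate-early enhancer and promoter. Immediately downstream lies a short FLAG epitope coding segment. The annotation software labels it a 3xFLAG fragment, but its length fits the single N-terminal FLAG tag described in the record. The tag is followed by the NPHP4 fragment, and the transcript is terminated by the human growth hormone polyadenylation signal. An SV40 enhancer/early promoter region sits after the expression cassette. No mammalian selection marker is annotated, so the plasmid appears suited to transient transfection.

The construct produces an N-terminally FLAG-tagged truncation of NPHP4, a protein involved in building functional cilia. Such a fragment is typically used for detection or immunoprecipitation with anti-FLAG antibodies and for mapping interaction domains. The associated publication concerns KIF13B, CAV1 and the ciliary transition zone in Sonic hedgehog signalling, although the record does not state the specific experiment for which this fragment was used.
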