Features (pLannotate 1.2.2; 17 found; start..end, strand, type, name):
      1..380     +  enhancer       CMV enhancer: human cytomegalovirus immediate early enhancer
    382..581     +  promoter       CMV promoter: human cytomegalovirus (CMV) immediate early promoter
    617..637     +  CDS            3xFLAG (fragment): three tandem FLAG® epitope tags
    654..2987    +  CDS            NPHP4 (fragment): NPHP4_HUMAN - Also known as KIAA0673. Experimental evidence at protein level: Swiss-Prot protein existence level 1. Involved in the organization of apical junctions; the function is proposed to implicate a NPHP1-4-8 module (PubMed:19755384, PubMed:21565611). Does not seem to be strictly required for ciliogenesis (PubMed:21565611). Required for building functional cilia. Involved in the organization of the subapical actin network in multiciliated epithelial cells. Seems to recruit INT to basal bodies of motile cilia which subsequently interacts with actin-modifying proteins such as DAAM1 (By si
   3004..3022    -  misc_feature   MCS (fragment): pUC18/19 multiple cloning site
   3023..3645    +  polyA_signal   hGH poly(A) signal: human growth hormone polyadenylation signal
   3674..4003    +  promoter       SV40 promoter: SV40 enhancer and early promoter
   4042..4060    -  promoter       T7 promoter: promoter for bacteriophage T7 RNA polymerase
   4098..4114    -  protein_bind   lac operator: The lac repressor binds to the lac operator to inhibit transcription in E. coli. This inhibition can be relieved by adding lactose or isopropyl-β-D-thiogalactopyranoside (IPTG). lac repressor encoded by lacI
   4122..4152    -  promoter       lac promoter: promoter for the E. coli lac operon
   4167..4188    -  protein_bind   CAP binding site: CAP binding activates transcription in the presence of cAMP. E. coli catabolite activator protein
   4201..4293    -  CDS            lacI (fragment): lac repressor; lacI; The lac repressor binds to the lac operator to inhibit transcription in E. coli. This inhibition can be relieved by adding lactose or isopropyl-β-D-thiogalactopyranoside (IPTG).
   4476..5064    -  rep_origin     ori: high-copy-number ColE1/pMB1/pBR322/pUC origin of replication
   5235..6095    -  CDS            AmpR: β-lactamase; bla; confers resistance to ampicillin, carbenicillin, and related antibiotics
   6096..6200    -  promoter       AmpR promoter: bla
   6227..6655    +  rep_origin     f1 ori (sequence partly withheld): f1 bacteriophage origin of replication; arrow indicates direction of (+) strand synthesis
   6686..6840    -  CDS            lacZα (fragment): LacZα fragment of β-galactosidase; lacZ fragment
>Addgene plasmid #90198 | LP455 | addgene full sequence | sequence record 178306 | Addgene NGS Result
GACATTGATTATTGACTAGTTATTAATAGTAATCAATTACGGGGTCATTAGTTCATAGCCCATATATGGA
GTTCCGCGTTACATAACTTACGGTAAATGGCCCGCCTGGCTGACCGCCCAACGACCCCCGCCCATTGACG
TCAATAATGACGTATGTTCCCATAGTAACGCCAATAGGGACTTTCCATTGACGTCAATGGGTGGAGTATT
TACGGTAAACTGCCCACTTGGCAGTACATCAAGTGTATCATATGCCAAGTCCGCCCCCTATTGACGTCAA
TGACGGTAAATGGCCCGCCTGGCATTATGCCCAGTACATGACCTTACGGGACTTTCCTACTTGGCAGTAC
ATCTACGTATTAGTCATCGCTATTACCATGGTGATGCGGTTTTGGCAGTACACCAATGGGCGTGGATAGC
GGTTTGACTCACGGGGATTTCCAAGTCTCCACCCCATTGACGTCAATGGGAGTTTGTTTTGGCACCAAAA
TCAACGGGACTTTCCAAAATGTCGTAATAACCCCGCCCCGTTGACGCAAATGGGCGGTAGGCGTGTACGG
TGGGAGGTCTATATAAGCAGAGCTCGTTTAGTGAACCGTCAGAATTGATCTACCATGGACTACAAAGACG
ATGACGACAAGCTTGCGGCCGCAGCCTTTAGCAGAGTGGCCCAGGACTGCCGAGGAACATCATGGCCAAA
GACTGTGTATTTCACCTTCCAGTTCTACCGCTTCCCACCCGCAACGACGCCACGACTGCAGCTGGTCCAG
CTGGATGAGGCCGGCCAGCCCAGCTCTGGCGCCCTGACCCACATCCTCGTGCCTGTGAGCAGAGATGGCA
CCTTTGATGCTGGGTCTCCTGGCTTCCAGCTGAGGTACATGGTGGGCCCTGGGTTCCTGAAGCCAGGTGA
GCGGCGCTGCTTTGCCCGCTACCTGGCCGTGCAGACCCTGCAGATTGACGTCTGGGACGGAGACTCCCTG
CTGCTCATCGGATCTGCTGCCGTCCAGATGAAGCATCTCCTCCGCCAAGGCCGGCCGGCTGTGCAGGCCT
CCCACGAGCTTGAGGTCGTGGCAACTGAATACGAGCAGGACAACATGGTGGTGAGTGGAGACATGCTGGG
GTTTGGCCGCGTCAAGCCCATCGGCGTCCACTCGGTGGTGAAGGGCCGGCTGCACCTGACTTTGGCCAAC
GTGGGTCACCCGTGTGAACAGAAAGTGAGAGGTTGTAGCACATTGCCACCGTCCAGATCTCGGGTCATCT
CAAACGATGGAGCCAGCCGCTTCTCTGGAGGCAGCCTCCTCACGACTGGAAGCTCAAGGCGAAAACACGT
GGTGCAAGCACAGAAGCTGGCGGACGTGGACAGTGAGCTGGCTGCCATGCTACTGACCCATGCCCGGCAG
GGCAAGGGGCCCCAGGACGTCAGCCGCGAGTCGGATGCCACCCGCAGGCGTAAGCTGGAGCGGATGAGGT
CTGTGCGCCTGCAGGAGGCCGGGGGAGACTTGGGCCGGCGTGGGACGAGCGTGTTGGCGCAGCAGAGCGT
CCGCACACAGCACTTGCGGGACCTACAGGTCATCGCCGCCTACCGGGAACGCACGAAGGCCGAGAGCATC
GCCAGCCTGCTGAGCCTGGCCATCACCACGGAGCACACGCTCCACGCCACGCTGGGGGTCGCCGAGTTCT
TTGAGTTTGTGCTTAAGAACCCCCACAACACACAGCACACGGTGACTGTGGAGATCGACAACCCCGAGCT
CAGCGTCATCGTGGACAGTCAGGAGTGGAGGGACTTCAAGGGTGCTGCTGGCCTGCACACACCGGTGGAG
GAGGACATGTTCCACCTGCGTGGCAGCCTGGCCCCCCAGCTCTACCTGCGCCCCCACGAGACCGCCCACG
TCCCCTTCAAGTTCCAGAGCTTCTCTGCAGGGCAGCTGGCCATGGTGCAGGCCTCTCCTGGGTTGAGCAA
CGAGAAGGGCATGGACGCCGTGTCACCTTGGAAGTCCAGCGCAGTGCCCACTAAACACGCCAAGGTCTTG
TTCCGAGCGAGTGGTGGCAAGCCCATCGCCGTGCTCTGCCTGACTGTGGAGCTGCAGCCCCACGTGGTGG
ACCAGGTCTTCCGCTTCTATCACCCGGAGCTCTCCTTCCTGAAGAAGGCCATCCGCCTGCCGCCCTGGCA
CACATTTCCAGGTGCTCCGGTGGGAATGCTTGGTGAGGACCCCCCAGTCCATGTTCGCTGCAGCGACCCG
AACGTCATCTGTGAGACCCAGAATGTGGGCCCCGGGGAACCACGGGACATATTTCTGAAGGTGGCCAGTG
GTCCAAGCCCGGAGATCAAAGACTTCTTTGTCATCATTTACTCGGATCGTTGGCTGGCGACACCCACACA
GACGTGGCAGGTCTACCTCCACTCCCTGCAGCGCGTGGATGTCTCCTGCGTCGCAGGCCAGCTGACCCGC
CTGTCCCTTGTCCTTCGGGGGACACAGACAGTGAGGAAAGTGAGAGCTTTCACCTCTCATCCACAGGAGC
TGAAGACAGACCCCAAAGGTGTCTTCGTGCTGCCGCCTCGTGGGGTGCAGGACCTGCATGTTGGCGTGAG
GCCCCTTAGGGCCGGCAGCCGCTTTGTCCATCTCAACCTGGTGGACGTGGATTGCCACCAGCTGGTGGCC
TCCTGGCTCGTGTGCCTCTGCTGCCGCCAGCCGCTCATCTCCAAGGCCTTTGAGATCATGTTGGCTGCGG
GCGAAGGGAAGGGTGTCAACAAGAGGATCACCTACACCAACCCCTACCCCTCCCGGAGGACATTCCACCT
GCACAGCGACCACCCGGAGCTGCTGCGGTTCAGAGAGGACTCCTTCCAGGTCGGGGGTGGAGAGACCTAC
ACCATCGGCTTGCAGTTTGCGCCTAGTCAGAGAGTGGGTGAGGAGGAGATCCTGATCTACATCAATGACC
ATGAGGACAAAAACGAAGAGGCATTTTGCGTGAAGGTCATCTACCAGTGAGATATCGGTACCAGTCGACT
CTAGAGGATCCCGGGTGGCATCCCTGTGACCCCTCCCCAGTGCCTCTCCTGGCCCTGGAAGTTGCCACTC
CAGTGCCCACCAGCCTTGTCCTAATAAAATTAAGTTGCATCATTTTGTCTGACTAGGTGTCCTTCTATAA
TATTATGGGGTGGAGGGGGGTGGTATGGAGCAAGGGGCAAGTTGGGAAGACAACCTGTAGGGCCTGCGGG
GTCTATTGGGAACCAAGCTGGAGTGCAGTGGCACAATCTTGGCTCACTGCAATCTCCGCCTCCTGGGTTC
AAGCGATTCTCCTGCCTCAGCCTCCCGAGTTGTTGGGATTCCAGGCATGCATGACCAGGCTCAGCTAATT
TTTGTTTTTTTGGTAGAGACGGGGTTTCACCATATTGGCCAGGCTGGTCTCCAACTCCTAATCTCAGGTG
ATCTACCCACCTTGGCCTCCCAAATTGCTGGGATTACAGGCGTGAACCACTGCTCCCTTCCCTGTCCTTC
TGATTTTAAAATAACTATACCAGCAGGAGGACGTCCAGACACAGCATAGGCTACCTGGCCATGCCCAACC
GGTGGGACATTTGAGTTGCTTGCTTGGCACTGTCCTCTCATGCGTTGGGTCCACTCAGTAGATGCCTGTT
GAATTGGGTACGCGGCCAGCTTGGCTGTGGAATGTGTGTCAGTTAGGGTGTGGAAAGTCCCCAGGCTCCC
CAGCAGGCAGAAGTATGCAAAGCATGCATCTCAATTAGTCAGCAACCAGGTGTGGAAAGTCCCCAGGCTC
CCCAGCAGGCAGAAGTATGCAAAGCATGCATCTCAATTAGTCAGCAACCATAGTCCCGCCCCTAACTCCG
CCCATCCCGCCCCTAACTCCGCCCAGTTCCGCCCATTCTCCGCCCCATGGCTGACTAATTTTTTTTATTT
ATGCAGAGGCCGAGGCCGCCTCGGCCTCTGAGCTATTCCAGAAGTAGTGAGGAGGCTTTTTTGGAGGCCT
AGGCTTTTGCAAAAAGCTCCTCGAGGAACTGAAAAACCAGAAAGTTAATTCCCTATAGTGAGTCGTATTA
AATTCGTAATCATGTCATAGCTGTTTCCTGTGTGAAATTGTTATCCGCTCACAATTCCACACAACATACG
AGCCGGAAGCATAAAGTGTAAAGCCTGGGGTGCCTAATGAGTGAGCTAACTCACATTAATTGCGTTGCGC
TCACTGCCCGCTTTCCAGTCGGGAAACCTGTCGTGCCAGCTGCATTAATGAATCGGCCAACGCGCGGGGA
GAGGCGGTTTGCGTATTGGGCGCTCTTCCGCTTCCTCGCTCACTGACTCGCTGCGCTCGGTCGTTCGGCT
GCGGCGAGCGGTATCAGCTCACTCAAAGGCGGTAATACGGTTATCCACAGAATCAGGGGATAACGCAGGA
AAGAACATGTGAGCAAAAGGCCAGCAAAAGGCCAGGAACCGTAAAAAGGCCGCGTTGCTGGCGTTTTTCC
ATAGGCTCCGCCCCCCTGACGAGCATCACAAAAATCGACGCTCAAGTCAGAGGTGGCGAAACCCGACAGG
ACTATAAAGATACCAGGCGTTTCCCCCTGGAAGCTCCCTCGTGCGCTCTCCTGTTCCGACCCTGCCGCTT
ACCGGATACCTGTCCGCCTTTCTCCCTTCGGGAAGCGTGGCGCTTTCTCATAGCTCACGCTGTAGGTATC
TCAGTTCGGTGTAGGTCGTTCGCTCCAAGCTGGGCTGTGTGCACGAACCCCCCGTTCAGCCCGACCGCTG
CGCCTTATCCGGTAACTATCGTCTTGAGTCCAACCCGGTAAGACACGACTTATCGCCACTGGCAGCAGCC
ACTGGTAACAGGATTAGCAGAGCGAGGTATGTAGGCGGTGCTACAGAGTTCTTGAAGTGGTGGCCTAACT
ACGGCTACACTAGAAGAACAGTATTTGGTATCTGCGCTCTGCTGAAGCCAGTTACCTTCGGAAAAAGAGT
TGGTAGCTCTTGATCCGGCAAACAAACCACCGCTGGTAGCGGTGGTTTTTTTGTTTGCAAGCAGCAGATT
ACGCGCAGAAAAAAAGGATCTCAAGAAGATCCTTTGATCTTTTCTACGGGGTCTGACGCTCAGTGGAACG
AAAACTCACGTTAAGGGATTTTGGTCATGAGATTATCAAAAAGGATCTTCACCTAGATCCTTTTAAATTA
AAAATGAAGTTTTAAATCAATCTAAAGTATATATGAGTAAACTTGGTCTGACAGTTACCAATGCTTAATC
AGTGAGGCACCTATCTCAGCGATCTGTCTATTTCGTTCATCCATAGTTGCCTGACTCCCCGTCGTGTAGA
TAACTACGATACGGGAGGGCTTACCATCTGGCCCCAGTGCTGCAATGATACCGCGAGACCCACGCTCACC
GGCTCCAGATTTATCAGCAATAAACCAGCCAGCCGGAAGGGCCGAGCGCAGAAGTGGTCCTGCAACTTTA
TCCGCCTCCATCCAGTCTATTAATTGTTGCCGGGAAGCTAGAGTAAGTAGTTCGCCAGTTAATAGTTTGC
GCAACGTTGTTGCCATTGCTACAGGCATCGTGGTGTCACGCTCGTCGTTTGGTATGGCTTCATTCAGCTC
CGGTTCCCAACGATCAAGGCGAGTTACATGATCCCCCATGTTGTGCAAAAAAGCGGTTAGCTCCTTCGGT
CCTCCGATCGTTGTCAGAAGTAAGTTGGCCGCAGTGTTATCACTCATGGTTATGGCAGCACTGCATAATT
CTCTTACTGTCATGCCATCCGTAAGATGCTTTTCTGTGACTGGTGAGTACTCAACCAAGTCATTCTGAGA
ATAGTGTATGCGGCGACCGAGTTGCTCTTGCCCGGCGTCAATACGGGATAATACCGCGCCACATAGCAGA
ACTTTAAAAGTGCTCATCATTGGAAAACGTTCTTCGGGGCGAAAACTCTCAAGGATCTTACCGCTGTTGA
GATCCAGTTCGATGTAACCCACTCGTGCACCCAACTGATCTTCAGCATCTTTTACTTTCACCAGCGTTTC
TGGGTGAGCAAAAACAGGAAGGCAAAATGCCGCAAAAAAGGGAATAAGGGCGACACGGAAATGTTGAATA
CTCATACTCTTCCTTTTTCAATATTATTGAAGCATTTATCAGGGTTATTGTCTCATGAGCGGATACATAT
TTGAATGTATTTAGAAAAATAAACAAATAGGGGTTCCGCGCACATTTCCCCGAAAAGTGCCACCTG
[124 nt withheld, positions 6227-6350]
C
[91 nt withheld, positions 6352-6442]
A
[49 nt withheld, positions 6444-6492]
CCTTTGACGTTGGAGTCCACGTTCTTT
[37 nt withheld, positions 6520-6556]
ACCCTATCTCGGTCTATTCTTTTGATTTATAAGGGATTTTGCCGATTTCGGCCTATTGGTTAAAAAATGA
GCTGATTTAACAAAAATTTAACGCGAATTTTAACAAAATATTAACGCTTACAATTTCCATTCGCCATTCA
GGCTGCGCAACTGTTGGGAAGGGCGATCGGTGCGGGCCTCTTCGCTATTACGCCAGCTGGCGAAAGGGGG
ATGTGCTGCAAGGCGATTAAGTTGGGTAACGCCAGGGTTTTCCCAGTCACGACGTTGTAAAACGACGGCC
AGTGCCAAGCTGATCTATACATTGAATCAATATTGGCAATTAGCCATATTAGTCATTGGTTATATAGCAT
AAATCAATATTGGCTATTGGCCATTGCATACGTTGTATCTATATCATAATATGTACATTTATATTGGCTC
ATGTCCAATATGACCGCCATGTT
